Addgene plasmid #204224: CMV-Halo-10-PFN1-R88E
Purpose: Expression of Halo-Profilin-1(R88E) in tissue culture cells
Depositing lab: Jessica Henty-Ridilla. Depositing organization: SUNY Upstate Medical University. Publication: Visualizing molecules of functional human profilin. Pimm ML, Liu X, Tuli F, Heritz J, Lojko A, Henty-Ridilla JL. Elife. 2022 Jun 6;11:e76485. doi: 10.7554/eLife.76485. PubMed 35666129.
Backbone
  Vector backbone: pcDNA-Halo expression vector
  Backbone manufacturer: Gunther Hollopeter, Cornell University
  Vector type: Mammalian Expression
  Selectable markers: Hygromycin
Growth in bacteria
  Bacterial resistance: Ampicillin, 100 μg/mL
  Growth temperature: 37°C
  Growth strain: DH5alpha
  Copy number: High Copy
Gene/Insert
  Gene/Insert name: PFN1
  Species: H. sapiens (human)
  Mutation: R88E
  Entrez Gene: PFN1 (a.k.a. ALS18)
  Promoter: CMV
  Tag / fusion protein: Halo, TEV site, SGLRSRAQAS linker (N terminal on backbone)
  Cloning method: Restriction Enzyme; 5′ cloning site KpnI (unknown if destroyed); 3′ cloning site NotI (unknown if destroyed)
Terms and licenses: Academic/Nonprofit Terms; Industry Terms: Not Available to Industry
Depositor comments: PFN1(R88E) was synthesized and inserted into Halo-expression vector by Genscript
How to cite: CMV-Halo-10-PFN1-R88E was a gift from Jessica Henty-Ridilla (Addgene plasmid # 204224 ; http://n2t.net/addgene:204224 ; RRID:Addgene_204224)
