[The description below was written by a language model from this plasmid's Addgene catalogue record and pLannotate feature annotations shown in this document.]
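Description:
CMV-Halo-10-PFN1-R88E is a 6.4 kb mammalian expression plasmid built on a pcDNA-Halo expression backbone, designed to produce a HaloTag fusion of human profilin-1 carrying the R88E substitution in tissue culture cells. It is maintained in E. coli as a high-copy plasmid through a ColE1/pUC-type origin and an ampicillin resistance (β-lactamase) gene. For mammalian cells the record lists hygromycin as the selectable marker. In the feature table, the HygR coding sequence lies immediately downstream of an FRT site and is followed by an SV40 polyadenylation signal, with only a short SV40 promoter fragment annotated nearby. This layout resembles FLP-recombinase integration vectors, in which hygromycin resistance becomes active after recombination into a genomic FRT site, although the record does not state that this use is intended.

The expression cassette is driven by the human cytomegalovirus immediate early enhancer and promoter and terminated by the bovine growth hormone polyadenylation signal. A T7 promoter sits just upstream of the open reading frame. The reading frame begins with HaloTag, a modified bacterial dehalogenase that bonds covalently to chloroalkane ligands, followed by a TEV protease cleavage site and a ten-residue flexible linker (the "10" in the name presumably refers to this). The synthesized PFN1 coding sequence was inserted after these elements between KpnI and NotI sites. The N-terminal tag allows profilin to be labelled with fluorescent Halo ligands for imaging in cells. Profilin-1 is an actin-monomer-binding regulator of cytoskeletal assembly. The record does not describe the functional effect of R88E, so the construct is best regarded as a point-mutant version of tagged profilin-1 for comparison in cell-based studies.
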