Features (pLannotate 1.2.2; 23 found; start..end, strand, type, name):
     33..85      -  misc_feature   bom (fragment): basis of mobility region from pBR322
    240..619     +  enhancer       CMV enhancer: human cytomegalovirus immediate early enhancer
    620..823     +  promoter       CMV promoter: human cytomegalovirus (CMV) immediate early promoter
    819..852     +  LTR            5' LTR (truncated) (fragment): truncated 5' long terminal repeat (LTR) from HIV-1
    868..886     +  promoter       T7 promoter: promoter for bacteriophage T7 RNA polymerase
    909..1799    +  CDS            HaloTag®: modified bacterial dehalogenase that forms covalent bonds with chloroalkane derivatives
   1812..1832    +  CDS            TEV site: tobacco etch virus (TEV) protease recognition and cleavage site
   1853..1881    +  misc_feature   MCS (fragment): multiple cloning site
   1884..2303    +  CDS            PFN1: PROF1_HUMAN - Experimental evidence at protein level: Swiss-Prot protein existence level 1. Binds to actin and affects the structure of the cytoskeleton. At high concentrations, profilin prevents the polymerization of actin, whereas it enhances it at low concentrations. By binding to PIP2, it inhibits the formation of IP3 and DG. Inhibits androgen receptor (AR) and HTT aggregation and binding of G-actin is essential for its inhibition of AR. From Homo sapiens (Human).
   2357..2581    +  polyA_signal   bGH poly(A) signal: bovine growth hormone polyadenylation signal
   2585..2606    +  promoter       SV40 promoter (fragment): SV40 enhancer and early promoter
   2627..2860    +  rep_origin     f1 ori (fragment) (sequence partly withheld): f1 bacteriophage origin of replication; arrow indicates direction of (+) strand synthesis
   2865..2912    +  protein_bind   FRT: FLP-mediated recombination occurs in the 8-bp core sequence TCTAGAAA (Turan and Bode, 2011). FLP recombinase from the Saccharomyces cerevisiae 2μ plasmid
   2920..3942    +  CDS            HygR: aminoglycoside phosphotransferase from E. coli; aph(4)-Ia; confers resistance to hygromycin
   3952..4077    +  CDS            ble (fragment): BLE_KLEPN - Experimental evidence at protein level: Swiss-Prot protein existence level 1. Binding protein with a strong affinity to the bleomycin family of antibiotics. Binds to CL990; an antimitotic-antibiotic compound. From Klebsiella pneumoniae.
   4072..4193    +  polyA_signal   SV40 poly(A) signal: SV40 polyadenylation signal
   4266..4282    -  protein_bind   lac operator: The lac repressor binds to the lac operator to inhibit transcription in E. coli. This inhibition can be relieved by adding lactose or isopropyl-β-D-thiogalactopyranoside (IPTG). lac repressor encoded by lacI
   4290..4320    -  promoter       lac promoter: promoter for the E. coli lac operon
   4335..4356    -  protein_bind   CAP binding site: CAP binding activates transcription in the presence of cAMP. E. coli catabolite activator protein
   4369..4461    -  CDS            lacI (fragment): lac repressor; lacI; The lac repressor binds to the lac operator to inhibit transcription in E. coli. This inhibition can be relieved by adding lactose or isopropyl-β-D-thiogalactopyranoside (IPTG).
   4644..5232    -  rep_origin     ori: high-copy-number ColE1/pMB1/pBR322/pUC origin of replication
   5403..6263    -  CDS            AmpR: β-lactamase; bla; confers resistance to ampicillin, carbenicillin, and related antibiotics
   6264..6368    -  promoter       AmpR promoter: bla
>Addgene plasmid #204224 | CMV-Halo-10-PFN1-R88E | addgene full sequence | sequence record 403783 | Addgene NGS Result
ACGTCGACGGATCGGGAGATCTCCCGATCCCCTATGGTGCACTCTCAGTACAATCTGCTCTGATGCCGCA
TAGTTAAGCCAGTATCTGCTCCCTGCTTGTGTGTTGGAGGTCGCTGAGTAGTGCGCGAGCAAAATTTAAG
CTACAACAAGGCAAGGCTTGACCGACAATTGCATGAAGAATCTGCTTAGGGTTAGGCGTTTTGCGCTGCT
TCGCGATGTACGGGCCAGATATACGCGTTGACATTGATTATTGACTAGTTATTAATAGTAATCAATTACG
GGGTCATTAGTTCATAGCCCATATATGGAGTTCCGCGTTACATAACTTACGGTAAATGGCCCGCCTGGCT
GACCGCCCAACGACCCCCGCCCATTGACGTCAATAATGACGTATGTTCCCATAGTAACGCCAATAGGGAC
TTTCCATTGACGTCAATGGGTGGAGTATTTACGGTAAACTGCCCACTTGGCAGTACATCAAGTGTATCAT
ATGCCAAGTACGCCCCCTATTGACGTCAATGACGGTAAATGGCCCGCCTGGCATTATGCCCAGTACATGA
CCTTATGGGACTTTCCTACTTGGCAGTACATCTACGTATTAGTCATCGCTATTACCATGGTGATGCGGTT
TTGGCAGTACATCAATGGGCGTGGATAGCGGTTTGACTCACGGGGATTTCCAAGTCTCCACCCCATTGAC
GTCAATGGGAGTTTGTTTTGGCACCAAAATCAACGGGACTTTCCAAAATGTCGTAACAACTCCGCCCCAT
TGACGCAAATGGGCGGTAGGCGTGTACGGTGGGAGGTCTATATAAGCAGAGCTCTCTGGCTAACTAGAGA
ACCCACTGCTTACTGGCTTATCGAAATTAATACGACTCACTATAGGGAGACCCAAGCTGGCTAGCATCAT
GGCAGAAATCGGTACTGGCTTTCCATTCGACCCCCATTATGTGGAAGTCCTGGGCGAGCGCATGCACTAC
GTCGATGTTGGTCCGCGCGATGGCACCCCTGTGCTGTTCCTGCACGGTAACCCGACCTCCTCCTACGTGT
GGCGCAACATCATCCCGCATGTTGCACCGACCCATCGCTGCATTGCTCCAGACCTGATCGGTATGGGCAA
ATCCGACAAACCAGACCTGGGTTATTTCTTCGACGACCACGTCCGCTTCATGGATGCCTTCATCGAAGCC
CTGGGTCTGGAAGAGGTCGTCCTGGTCATTCACGACTGGGGCTCCGCTCTGGGTTTCCACTGGGCCAAGC
GCAATCCAGAGCGCGTCAAAGGTATTGCATTTATGGAGTTCATCCGCCCTATCCCGACCTGGGACGAATG
GCCAGAATTTGCCCGCGAGACCTTCCAGGCCTTCCGCACCACCGACGTCGGCCGCAAGCTGATCATCGAT
CAGAACGTTTTTATCGAGGGTACGCTGCCGATGGGTGTCGTCCGCCCGCTGACTGAAGTCGAGATGGACC
ATTACCGCGAGCCGTTCCTGAATCCTGTTGACCGCGAGCCACTGTGGCGCTTCCCAAACGAGCTGCCAAT
CGCCGGTGAGCCAGCGAACATCGTCGCGCTGGTCGAAGAATACATGGACTGGCTGCACCAGTCCCCTGTC
CCGAAGCTGCTGTTCTGGGGCACCCCAGGCGTTCTGATCCCACCGGCCGAAGCCGCTCGCCTGGCCAAAA
GCCTGCCTAACTGCAAGGCTGTGGACATCGGCCCGGGTCTGAATCTGCTGCAAGAAGACAACCCGGACCT
GATCGGCAGCGAGATCGCGCGCTGGCTGTCGACGCTCGAGATTTCCGGCGAGCCAACCACTGAGGATCTG
TACTTTCAGAGCGATAACTTAATTAAGGTACCTCCGGACTCAGATCTCGAGCTCAAGCTTCCAATGGCCG
GGTGGAACGCCTACATCGACAACCTCATGGCGGACGGGACCTGTCAGGACGCGGCCATCGTGGGCTACAA
GGACTCGCCCTCCGTCTGGGCCGCCGTCCCCGGGAAAACGTTCGTCAACATCACGCCAGCTGAGGTGGGT
GTCCTGGTTGGCAAAGACCGGTCAAGTTTTTACGTGAATGGGCTGACACTTGGGGGCCAGAAATGTTCGG
TGATCCGGGACTCACTGCTGCAGGATGGGGAATTTAGCATGGATCTTGAGACCAAGAGCACCGGTGGGGC
CCCCACCTTCAATGTCACTGTCACCAAGACTGACAAGACGCTAGTCCTGCTGATGGGCAAAGAAGGTGTC
CACGGTGGTTTGATCAACAAGAAATGTTATGAAATGGCCTCCCACCTTCGGCGTTCCCAGTACTGAGCGG
CCGCTCGAGTCTAGAGGGCCCGTTTAAACCCGCTGATCAGCCTCGACTGTGCCTTCTAGTTGCCAGCCAT
CTGTTGTTTGCCCCTCCCCCGTGCCTTCCTTGACCCTGGAAGGTGCCACTCCCACTGTCCTTTCCTAATA
AAATGAGGAAATTGCATCGCATTGTCTGAGTAGGTGTCATTCTATTCTGGGGGGTGGGGTGGGGCAGGAC
AGCAAGGGGGAGGATTGGGAAGACAATAGCAGGCATGCTGGGGATGCGGTGGGCTCTATGGCTTCTGAGG
CGGAAAGAACCAGCTGGGGCTCTAGGGGGTATCCCC
[124 nt withheld, positions 2627-2750]
C
[91 nt withheld, positions 2752-2842]
AGGGTGATGGTTCACGTACCTAGAAGTTCCTATTCCGAAGTTCCTATTCTCTAGAAAGTATAGGAACTTC
CTTGGCCAAAAAGCCTGAACTCACCGCGACGTCTGTCGAGAAGTTTCTGATCGAAAAGTTCGACAGCGTC
TCCGACCTGATGCAGCTCTCGGAGGGCGAAGAATCTCGTGCTTTCAGCTTCGATGTAGGAGGGCGTGGAT
ATGTCCTGCGGGTAAATAGCTGCGCCGATGGTTTCTACAAAGATCGTTATGTTTATCGGCACTTTGCATC
GGCCGCGCTCCCGATTCCGGAAGTGCTTGACATTGGGGAATTCAGCGAGAGCCTGACCTATTGCATCTCC
CGCCGTGCACAGGGTGTCACGTTGCAAGACCTGCCTGAAACCGAACTGCCCGCTGTTCTGCAGCCGGTCG
CGGAGGCCATGGATGCGATCGCTGCGGCCGATCTTAGCCAGACGAGCGGGTTCGGCCCATTCGGACCGCA
AGGAATCGGTCAATACACTACATGGCGTGATTTCATATGCGCGATTGCTGATCCCCATGTGTATCACTGG
CAAACTGTGATGGACGACACCGTCAGTGCGTCCGTCGCGCAGGCTCTCGATGAGCTGATGCTTTGGGCCG
AGGACTGCCCCGAAGTCCGGCACCTCGTGCACGCGGATTTCGGCTCCAACAATGTCCTGACGGACAATGG
CCGCATAACAGCGGTCATTGACTGGAGCGAGGCGATGTTCGGGGATTCCCAATACGAGGTCGCCAACATC
TTCTTCTGGAGGCCGTGGTTGGCTTGTATGGAGCAGCAGACGCGCTACTTCGAGCGGAGGCATCCGGAGC
TTGCAGGATCGCCGCGGCTCCGGGCGTATATGCTCCGCATTGGTCTTGACCAACTCTATCAGAGCTTGGT
TGACGGCAATTTCGATGATGCAGCTTGGGCGCAGGGTCGATGCGACGCAATCGTCCGATCCGGAGCCGGG
ACTGTCGGGCGTACACAAATCGCCCGCAGAAGCGCGGCCGTCTGGACCGATGGCTGTGTAGAAGTACTCG
CCGATAGTGGAAACCGACGCCCCAGCACTCGTCCGAGGGCAAAGGAATAGCACGTACTACGAGATTTCGA
TTCCACCGCCGCCTTCTATGAAAGGTTGGGCTTCGGAATCGTTTTCCGGGACGCCGGCTGGATGATCCTC
CAGCGCGGGGATCTCATGCTGGAGTTCTTCGCCCACCCCAACTTGTTTATTGCAGCTTATAATGGTTACA
AATAAAGCAATAGCATCACAAATTTCACAAATAAAGCATTTTTTTCACTGCATTCTAGTTGTGGTTTGTC
CAAACTCATCAATGTATCTTATCATGTCTGTATACCGTCGACCTCTAGCTAGAGCTTGGCGTAATCATGG
TCATAGCTGTTTCCTGTGTGAAATTGTTATCCGCTCACAATTCCACACAACATACGAGCCGGAAGCATAA
AGTGTAAAGCCTGGGATGCCTAATGAGTGAGCTAACTCACATTAATTGCGTTGCGCTCACTGCCCGCTTT
CCAGTCGGGAAACCTGTCGTGCCAGCTGCATTAATGAATCGGCCAACGCGCGGGGAGAGGCGGTTTGCGT
ATTGGGCGCTCTTCCGCTTCCTCGCTCACTGACTCGCTGCGCTCGGTCGTTCGGCTGCGGCGAGCGGTAT
CAGCTCACTCAAAGGCGGTAATACGGTTATCCACAGAATCAGGGGATAACGCAGGAAAGAACATGTGAGC
AAAAGGCCAGCAAAAGGCCAGGAACCGTAAAAAGGCCGCGTTGCTGGCGTTTTTCCATAGGCTCCGCCCC
CCTGACGAGCATCACAAAAATCGACGCTCAAGTCAGAGGTGGCGAAACCCGACAGGACTATAAAGATACC
AGGCGTTTCCCCCTGGAAGCTCCCTCGTGCGCTCTCCTGTTCCGACCCTGCCGCTTACCGGATACCTGTC
CGCCTTTCTCCCTTCGGGAAGCGTGGCGCTTTCTCATAGCTCACGCTGTAGGTATCTCAGTTCGGTGTAG
GTCGTTCGCTCCAAGCTGGGCTGTGTGCACGAACCCCCCGTTCAGCCCGACCGCTGCGCCTTATCCGGTA
ACTATCGTCTTGAGTCCAACCCGGTAAGACACGACTTATCGCCACTGGCAGCAGCCACTGGTAACAGGAT
TAGCAGAGCGAGGTATGTAGGCGGTGCTACAGAGTTCTTGAAGTGGTGGCCTAACTACGGCTACACTAGA
AGAACAGTATTTGGTATCTGCGCTCTGCTGAAGCCAGTTACCTTCGGAAAAAGAGTTGGTAGCTCTTGAT
CCGGCAAACAAACCACCGCTGGTAGCGGTGGTTTTTTTGTTTGCAAGCAGCAGATTACGCGCAGAAAAAA
AGGATCTCAAGAAGATCCTTTGATCTTTTCTACGGGGTCTGACGCTCAGTGGAACGAAAACTCACGTTAA
GGGATTTTGGTCATGAGATTATCAAAAAGGATCTTCACCTAGATCCTTTTAAATTAAAAATGAAGTTTTA
AATCAATCTAAAGTATATATGAGTAAACTTGGTCTGACAGTTACCAATGCTTAATCAGTGAGGCACCTAT
CTCAGCGATCTGTCTATTTCGTTCATCCATAGTTGCCTGACTCCCCGTCGTGTAGATAACTACGATACGG
GAGGGCTTACCATCTGGCCCCAGTGCTGCAATGATACCGCGAGACCCACGCTCACCGGCTCCAGATTTAT
CAGCAATAAACCAGCCAGCCGGAAGGGCCGAGCGCAGAAGTGGTCCTGCAACTTTATCCGCCTCCATCCA
GTCTATTAATTGTTGCCGGGAAGCTAGAGTAAGTAGTTCGCCAGTTAATAGTTTGCGCAACGTTGTTGCC
ATTGCTACAGGCATCGTGGTGTCACGCTCGTCGTTTGGTATGGCTTCATTCAGCTCCGGTTCCCAACGAT
CAAGGCGAGTTACATGATCCCCCATGTTGTGCAAAAAAGCGGTTAGCTCCTTCGGTCCTCCGATCGTTGT
CAGAAGTAAGTTGGCCGCAGTGTTATCACTCATGGTTATGGCAGCACTGCATAATTCTCTTACTGTCATG
CCATCCGTAAGATGCTTTTCTGTGACTGGTGAGTACTCAACCAAGTCATTCTGAGAATAGTGTATGCGGC
GACCGAGTTGCTCTTGCCCGGCGTCAATACGGGATAATACCGCGCCACATAGCAGAACTTTAAAAGTGCT
CATCATTGGAAAACGTTCTTCGGGGCGAAAACTCTCAAGGATCTTACCGCTGTTGAGATCCAGTTCGATG
TAACCCACTCGTGCACCCAACTGATCTTCAGCATCTTTTACTTTCACCAGCGTTTCTGGGTGAGCAAAAA
CAGGAAGGCAAAATGCCGCAAAAAAGGGAATAAGGGCGACACGGAAATGTTGAATACTCATACTCTTCCT
TTTTCAATATTATTGAAGCATTTATCAGGGTTATTGTCTCATGAGCGGATACATATTTGAATGTATTTAG
AAAAATAAACAAATAGGGGTTCCGCGCACATTTCCCCGAAAAGTGCCACCTG
